Addgene plasmid #236984: FKBP-12-NanoLuc Vector
Purpose: Express FKBP-12-NanoLuc(R) Fusion Protein in Mammalian Cells under a CMV promoter
Depositing lab: Promega Corporation.
Backbone
  Vector backbone: pFC32K Nluc CMV-neo Flexi(R) Vector
  Vector type: Mammalian Expression
  Selectable markers: Hygromycin
Growth in bacteria
  Bacterial resistance: Kanamycin, 50 μg/mL
  Growth temperature: 37°C
  Growth strain: DH5alpha
  Copy number: High Copy
Gene/Insert
  Gene/Insert name: FKBP-12
  Species: H. sapiens (human)
  Mutation: None
  Entrez Gene: FKBP1A (a.k.a. FKBP-12, FKBP-1A, FKBP1, FKBP12, PKC12, PKCI2, PPIASE)
  Promoter: CMV
  Tag / fusion protein: NanoLuc (R) (C terminal on backbone)
  Cloning method: Other
Terms and licenses: Academic/Nonprofit Terms; Industry Terms
How to cite: FKBP-12-NanoLuc Vector was a gift from Promega Corporation (Addgene plasmid # 236984 ; http://n2t.net/addgene:236984 ; RRID:Addgene_236984)
