[The description below was written by a language model from this plasmid's Addgene catalogue record and pLannotate feature annotations shown in this document.]
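Description:
FKBP-12-NanoLuc Vector is a mammalian expression plasmid of about 5.1 kb built on the pFC32K Nluc CMV-neo Flexi backbone, designed to produce human FKBP12 (FKBP1A, unmutated) fused at its C terminus to NanoLuc luciferase. Transcription in mammalian cells is driven by the human cytomegalovirus immediate-early enhancer and promoter, followed by a chimeric β-globin/immunoglobulin intron that generally improves mRNA processing and expression. A T7 promoter sits just upstream of the open reading frame, which would also allow in vitro transcription or cell-free expression. The FKBP1A coding sequence is followed after a short linker by the human codon-optimized Nluc sequence, and the transcript ends at an SV40 polyadenylation signal.

The plasmid replicates in E. coli at high copy from a ColE1/pUC-type origin, and a cer site helps keep it monomeric. A single neo (nptII) gene is placed behind tandem SV40 early and EM7 promoters and closed by a synthetic poly(A) signal. The bacterial EM7 promoter provides kanamycin resistance in E. coli, while the SV40 promoter would support neomycin/G418-type selection in mammalian cells. The catalogue entry lists hygromycin as the selectable marker, but no hygromycin resistance gene is annotated, and both the backbone name and the feature table point to neo instead. Several small annotated fragments (MCS, SET1, T7 terminator, large T antigen, M13 ori, bom, tnpA) appear to be backbone remnants or partial matches rather than functional units.

The stated purpose is simply expression of the FKBP12-NanoLuc fusion in mammalian cells. The record does not specify an assay, although such luminescent fusions are commonly used as energy donors or reporters in studies of ligand binding and protein interactions.
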