Features (pLannotate 1.2.2; 20 found; start..end, strand, type, name):
    140..517     +  enhancer       CMV enhancer: human cytomegalovirus immediate early enhancer
    519..718     +  promoter       CMV promoter: human cytomegalovirus (CMV) immediate early promoter
    857..989     +  intron         chimeric intron: chimera between introns from human β-globin and immunoglobulin heavy chain genes
   1033..1051    +  promoter       T7 promoter: promoter for bacteriophage T7 RNA polymerase
   1065..1388    +  CDS            FKBP1A: FKB1A_HUMAN - Also known as FKBP1, FKBP12. Experimental evidence at protein level: Swiss-Prot protein existence level 1. Keeps in an inactive conformation TGFBR1, the TGF-beta type I serine/threonine kinase receptor, preventing TGF-beta receptor activation in absence of ligand. Recruits SMAD7 to ACVR1B which prevents the association of SMAD2 and SMAD3 with the activin receptor complex, thereby blocking the activin signal. May modulate the RYR1 calcium channel activity. PPIases accelerate the folding of proteins. It catalyzes the cis-trans isomerization of proline imidic peptide bonds in oligop
   1410..1922    +  CDS            Nluc: NanoLuc® luciferase human codon-optimized
   1931..1960    +  misc_feature   MCS (fragment): pUC18/19 multiple cloning site
   1967..2016    +  CDS            SET1 (fragment): solubility-enhancement tag derived from T7 phage gene 10B
   2024..2043    +  terminator     T7 terminator (fragment): transcription terminator for bacteriophage T7 RNA polymerase
   2065..2186    -  polyA_signal   SV40 poly(A) signal: SV40 polyadenylation signal
   2209..2277    -  CDS            large T antigen (fragment): large T antigen from SV40 (simian virus 40)
   2282..2314    +  rep_origin     M13 ori (fragment): M13 bacteriophage origin of replication; arrow indicates direction of (+) strand synthesis
   2315..2366    -  misc_feature   bom (fragment): basis of mobility region from pBR322
   2431..2788    +  promoter       SV40 promoter: SV40 enhancer and early promoter
   2803..2850    +  promoter       EM7 promoter: synthetic bacterial promoter&nbsp
   2882..3673    +  CDS            neo: KKA2_KLEPN - Also known as kan, nptII. Experimental evidence at protein level: Swiss-Prot protein existence level 1. Resistance to kanamycin, neomycin, paromomycin, ribostamycin, butirosin and gentamicin B. From Klebsiella pneumoniae.
   3740..3788    +  polyA_signal   poly(A) signal: synthetic polyadenylation signal
   3809..3898    -  CDS            tnpA (fragment): TN5P_ECOLX - Also known as tnp. Experimental evidence at protein level: Swiss-Prot protein existence level 1. Mediates transposition of transposon Tn5 by a 'cut and paste' mechanism. First, the monomeric transposase binds the 19 bp inverted DNA repeats flanking the transposon. Then, dimerization of the DNA- bound transposase creates a synaptic DNA complex. After nicking of the first DNA strand, excision of the transposon proceeds through a series of intermediates. The transposase then mediates the insertion of the transposon at a new site by strand transfer. The activity of the wild- type tran
   4027..4615    -  rep_origin     ori: high-copy-number ColE1/pMB1/pBR322/pUC origin of replication
   4731..5014    +  misc_feature   cer region: ColE1-derived recombination site that helps to maintain plasmids as monomers
>Addgene plasmid #236984 | FKBP-12-NanoLuc Vector | addgene full sequence | sequence record 471860 | Addgene NGS Result
TCAATATTGGCCATTAGCCATATTATTCATTGGTTATATAGCATAAATCAATATTGGCTATTGGCCATTG
CATACGTTGTATCTATATCATAATATGTACATTTATATTGGCTCATGTCCAATATGACCGCCATGTTGGC
ATTGATTATTGACTAGTTATTAATAGTAATCAATTACGGGGTCATTAGTTCATAGCCCATATATGGAGTT
CCGCGTTACATAACTTACGGTAAATGGCCCGCCTGGCTGACCGCCCAACGACCCCCGCCCATTGACGTCA
ATAATGACGTATGTTCCCATAGTAACGCCAATAGGGACTTTCCATTGACGTCAATGGGTGGAGTATTTAC
GGTAAACTGCCCACTTGGCAGTACATCAAGTGTATCATATGCCAAGTCCGCCCCCTATTGACGTCAATGA
CGGTAAATGGCCCGCCTGGCATTATGCCCAGTACATGACCTTACGGGACTTTCCTACTTGGCAGTACATC
TACGTATTAGTCATCGCTATTACCATGGTGATGCGGTTTTGGCAGTACACCAATGGGCGTGGATAGCGGT
TTGACTCACGGGGATTTCCAAGTCTCCACCCCATTGACGTCAATGGGAGTTTGTTTTGGCACCAAAATCA
ACGGGACTTTCCAAAATGTCGTAATAACCCCGCCCCGTTGACGCAAATGGGCGGTAGGCGTGTACGGTGG
GAGGTCTATATAAGCAGAGCTGGTTTAGTGAACCGTCAGATCACTAGAAGCTTTATTGCGGTAGTTTATC
ACAGTTAAATTGCTAACGCAGTCAGTGCTTCTGACACAACAGTCTCGAACTTAAGCTGCAGAAGTTGGTC
GTGAGGCACTGGGCAGGTAAGTATCAAGGTTACAAGACAGGTTTAAGGAGACCAATAGAAACTGGGCTTG
TCGAGACAGAGAAGACTCTTGCGTTTCTGATAGGCACCTATTGGTCTTACTGACATCCACTTTGCCTTTC
TCTCCACAGGTGTCCACTCCCAGTTCAATTACAGCTCTTAAGGCTAGAGTATTAATACGACTCACTATAG
GGCTAGCGATCGCCATGGGAGTGCAGGTGGAAACCATCTCCCCAGGAGACGGGCGCACCTTCCCCAAGCG
CGGCCAGACCTGCGTGGTGCACTACACCGGGATGCTTGAAGATGGAAAGAAATTTGATTCCTCCCGGGAC
AGAAACAAGCCCTTTAAGTTTATGCTAGGCAAGCAGGAGGTGATCCGAGGCTGGGAAGAAGGGGTTGCCC
AGATGAGTGTGGGTCAGAGAGCCAAACTGACTATATCTCCAGATTATGCCTATGGTGCCACTGGGCACCC
AGGCATCATCCCACCACATGCCACTCTCGTCTTCGATGTGGAGCTTCTAAAACTGGAAGTTTCTCTCGGC
TCGAGCGGCGTCTTCACACTCGAAGATTTCGTTGGGGACTGGCGACAGACAGCCGGCTACAACCTGGACC
AAGTCCTTGAACAGGGAGGTGTGTCCAGTTTGTTTCAGAATCTCGGGGTGTCCGTAACTCCGATCCAAAG
GATTGTCCTGAGCGGTGAAAATGGGCTGAAGATCGACATCCATGTCATCATCCCGTATGAAGGTCTGAGC
GGCGACCAAATGGGCCAGATCGAAAAAATTTTTAAGGTGGTGTACCCTGTGGATGATCATCACTTTAAGG
TGATCCTGCACTATGGCACACTGGTAATCGACGGGGTTACGCCGAACATGATCGACTATTTCGGACGGCC
GTATGAAGGCATCGCCGTGTTCGACGGCAAAAAGATCACTGTAACAGGGACCCTGTGGAACGGCAACAAA
ATTATCGACGAGCGCCTGATCAACCCCGACGGCTCCCTGCTGTTCCGAGTAACCATCAACGGAGTGACCG
GCTGGCGGCTGTGCGAACGCATTCTGGCGTAAGGCCGCGACTCTAGAGTCGACCTGCAGGCATGCAAGCT
GATCCGGCTGCTAACAAAGCCCGAAAGGAAGCTGAGTTGGCTGCTGCCACCGCTGAGCAATAACTAGCAT
AACCCCTTGGGGCGGCCGCTTCGAGCAGACATGATAAGATACATTGATGAGTTTGGACAAACCACAACTA
GAATGCAGTGAAAAAAATGCTTTATTTGTGAAATTTGTGATGCTATTGCTTTATTTGTAACCATTATAAG
CTGCAATAAACAAGTTAACAACAACAATTGCATTCATTTTATGTTTCAGGTTCAGGGGGAGATGTGGGAG
GTTTTTTTAAGCAAGTAAAACCTCTACAAATGTGGTAAAATCGAATTTTAACAAAATATTAACGCTTACA
ATTTCCTGATGCGGTATTTTCTCCTTACGCATCTGTGCGGTATTTCACACCGCATACGCGGATCTGCGCA
GCACCATGGCCTGAAATAACCTCTGAAAGAGGAACTTGGTTAGGTACCTTCTGAGGCGGAAAGAACCAGC
TGTGGAATGTGTGTCAGTTAGGGTGTGGAAAGTCCCCAGGCTCCCCAGCAGGCAGAAGTATGCAAAGCAT
GCATCTCAATTAGTCAGCAACCAGGTGTGGAAAGTCCCCAGGCTCCCCAGCAGGCAGAAGTATGCAAAGC
ATGCATCTCAATTAGTCAGCAACCATAGTCCCGCCCCTAACTCCGCCCATCCCGCCCCTAACTCCGCCCA
GTTCCGCCCATTCTCCGCCCCATGGCTGACTAATTTTTTTTATTTATGCAGAGGCCGAGGCCGCCTCGGC
CTCTGAGCTATTCCAGAAGTAGTGAGGAGGCTTTTTTGGAGGCCTAGGCTTTTGCAAAAAGCTTAATTAA
CTGTTGACAATTAATCATCGGCATAGTATATCGGCATAGTATAATACGACAAGGTGAGGAACTAAACCCA
GGAGGCAGATCATGATTGAACAAGATGGATTGCACGCAGGTTCTCCGGCCGCTTGGGTGGAGAGGCTATT
CGGCTATGACTGGGCACAACAGACAATCGGCTGCTCTGATGCCGCCGTGTTCCGGCTGTCAGCGCAGGGG
CGCCCGGTTCTTTTTGTCAAGACCGACCTGTCCGGTGCCCTGAATGAACTGCAGGACGAGGCAGCGCGGC
TATCGTGGCTGGCCACGACGGGCGTTCCTTGCGCAGCTGTGCTCGACGTTGTCACTGAAGCGGGAAGGGA
CTGGCTGCTATTGGGCGAAGTGCCGGGGCAGGATCTCCTGTCATCTCACCTTGCTCCTGCCGAGAAAGTA
TCCATCATGGCTGATGCAATGCGGCGGCTGCATACGCTTGATCCGGCTACCTGCCCATTCGACCACCAAG
CGAAACATCGCATCGAGCGAGCACGTACTCGGATGGAAGCCGGTCTTGTCGATCAGGATGATCTGGACGA
AGAGCATCAGGGGCTCGCGCCAGCCGAACTGTTCGCCAGGCTCAAGGCGCGCATGCCCGACGGCGAGGAT
CTCGTCGTGACCCATGGCGATGCCTGCTTGCCGAATATCATGGTGGAAAATGGCCGCTTTTCTGGATTCA
TCGACTGTGGCCGGCTGGGTGTGGCGGACCGCTATCAGGACATAGCGTTGGCTACCCGTGATATTGCTGA
AGAGCTTGGCGGCGAATGGGCTGACCGCTTCCTCGTGCTTTACGGTATCGCCGCTCCCGATTCGCAGCGC
ATCGCCTTCTATCGCCTTCTTGACGAGTTCTTCTGAGCGGGACTCTGGGGTTCGAAATGACCGACCAAGC
GACGCCCAACCTGCCATCACGATGGCCGCAATAAAATATCTTTATTTTCATTACATCTGTGTGTTGGTTT
TTTGTGTGAATCGATAGCGATAAGGATCCTCTTTGCGCTTGCGTTTTCCCTTGTCCAGATAGCCCAGTAG
CTGACATTCATCCGGGGTCAGCACCGTTTCTGCGGACTGGCTTTCTACCCGGTATCAGCTCACTCAAAGG
CGGTAATACGGTTATCCACAGAATCAGGGGATAACGCAGGAAAGAACATGTGAGCAAAAGGCCAGCAAAA
GGCCAGGAACCGTAAAAAGGCCGCGTTGCTGGCGTTTTTCCATAGGCTCCGCCCCCCTGACGAGCATCAC
AAAAATCGACGCTCAAGTCAGAGGTGGCGAAACCCGACAGGACTATAAAGATACCAGGCGTTTCCCCCTG
GAAGCTCCCTCGTGCGCTCTCCTGTTCCGACCCTGCCGCTTACCGGATACCTGTCCGCCTTTCTCCCTTC
GGGAAGCGTGGCGCTTTCTCATAGCTCACGCTGTAGGTATCTCAGTTCGGTGTAGGTCGTTCGCTCCAAG
CTGGGCTGTGTGCACGAACCCCCCGTTCAGCCCGACCGCTGCGCCTTATCCGGTAACTATCGTCTTGAGT
CCAACCCGGTAAGACACGACTTATCGCCACTGGCAGCAGCCACTGGTAACAGGATTAGCAGAGCGAGGTA
TGTAGGCGGTGCTACAGAGTTCTTGAAGTGGTGGCCTAACTACGGCTACACTAGAAGGACAGTATTTGGT
ATCTGCGCTCTGCTGAAGCCAGTTACCTTCGGAAAAAGAGTTGGTAGCTCTTGATCCGGCAAACAAACCA
CCGCTGGTAGCGGTGGTTTTTTTGTTTGCAAGCAGCAGATTACGCGCAGAAAAAAAGGATTTCAAGAAGA
TCCTTTGATCTTTTCTACGGGGTCTGACGCTCAGTGGAACGAAAACTCACGTTAAGGGATTTTGGTCATG
AGATTATCAAAAAGGATCTTCACCTAGATCCTTTTATAGTCCGGAAATACAGGAACGCACGCTGGATGGC
CCTTCGCTGGGATGGTGAAACCATGAAAAATGGCAGCTTCAGTGGATTAAGTGGGGGTAATGTGGCCTGT
ACCCTCTGGTTGCATAGGTATTCATACGGTTAAAATTTATCAGGCGCGATTGCGGCAGTTTTTCGGGTGG
TTTGTTGCCATTTTTACCTGTCTGCTGCCGTGATCGCGCTGAACGCGTTTTAGCGGTGCGTACAATTAAG
GGATTATGGTAAATCCACTTACTGTCTGCCCTCGTAGCCATCGAGATAAACCGCAGTACTCCGGCCACGA
TGCGTCCGGCGTAGAGGATCGAGATCT
